Addgene plasmid #41849: psiCheck-DNAJA4CDS
Depositing lab: Sohail Tavazoie. Depositing organization: Rockefeller University. Publication: Convergent Multi-miRNA Targeting of ApoE Drives LRP1/LRP8-Dependent Melanoma Metastasis and Angiogenesis. Pencheva N, Tran H, Buss C, Huh D, Drobnjak M, Busam K, Tavazoie SF. Cell. 2012 Nov 21;151(5):1068-82. doi: 10.1016/j.cell.2012.10.028. Epub 2012 Nov 8. PubMed 23142051.
Backbone
  Vector backbone: PsiCheck2
  Backbone manufacturer: Promega
  Backbone size w/o insert (bp): 6273
  Total vector size (bp): 6400
  Modifications to backbone: The CDS of DNAJA4 is chimerically fused to the C terminus of the renilla luciferase reporter in the psiCheck2 vector by removing the luciferase stop codon and inserting a 6 amino acid-long linker connecting the CDS of luciferase to the CDS of DNAJA4.
  Vector type: Luciferase
Growth in bacteria
  Bacterial resistance: Ampicillin, 100 μg/mL
  Growth temperature: 37°C
  Growth strain: DH5alpha
  Copy number: High Copy
Gene/Insert
  Gene/Insert name: DNAJA4 CDS
  Species: H. sapiens (human)
  Insert size (bp): 1100
  Mutation: Start codon of DNAJA4 removed
  GenBank ID: NM_001130183
  Entrez Gene: DNAJA4 (a.k.a. MST104, MSTP104, PRO1472)
  Tag / fusion protein: renilla luciferase (N terminal on backbone)
  Cloning method: Restriction Enzyme; 5′ cloning site XhoI (not destroyed); 3′ cloning site NotI (not destroyed)
  Sequencing primers: 5′ GTACATCAAGAGCTTCGTGG; 3′ AAGACTCATTTAGATCCTCACAC
Terms and licenses: Academic/Nonprofit Terms; Industry Terms: Not Available to Industry
How to cite: psiCheck-DNAJA4CDS was a gift from Sohail Tavazoie (Addgene plasmid # 41849 ; http://n2t.net/addgene:41849 ; RRID:Addgene_41849)
