[The description below was written by a language model from this plasmid's Addgene catalogue record.]
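Description:
psiCheck-DNAJA4CDS is a dual-luciferase reporter plasmid built on the Promega psiCHECK-2 backbone, a mammalian expression vector that carries a Renilla luciferase reporter together with an independently expressed firefly luciferase used as an internal normalisation control. It is maintained in E. coli as a high-copy plasmid under ampicillin selection. No feature table accompanies the record, so the promoters, polyadenylation signals and origin of replication are not individually stated.

The insert is the human DNAJA4 coding sequence (about 1.1 kb), cloned between the XhoI and NotI sites, both of which are retained. Rather than sitting downstream of the Renilla stop codon as an untranslated region, as in the usual psiCHECK-2 design, the coding sequence is fused in frame to the C terminus of Renilla luciferase. To achieve this, the luciferase stop codon was removed, a six-amino-acid linker was inserted, and the DNAJA4 start codon was deleted, so that a single chimeric Renilla–DNAJA4 protein is translated. This arrangement keeps the DNAJA4 sequence within a translated open reading frame, so regulatory sites lying in the coding region are tested in a context resembling their native one.

Given the associated work on multi-miRNA targeting in melanoma metastasis, the construct is most plausibly used to test whether microRNAs act on the DNAJA4 coding sequence, with repression read out as a drop in Renilla signal relative to firefly signal. The recorded total size (6400 bp) is smaller than the sum of the stated backbone and insert sizes, so these figures should be treated as approximate.
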