>Addgene plasmid #41849 | psiCheck-DNAJA4CDS | depositor partial sequence | sequence record 56596 | DNAJA4 CDS (minus start codon)
ATGTGGGAAAGCCTGACCCTGGATTCAGGTCAAATCTCAGCACTCACAAGATTTAAACTCATATCCCAGG
CATATGAAGTGCTTTCAGATCCAAAGAAAAGGGATGTTTATGACCAAGGCGGAGAGCAGGCAATTAAAGA
AGGAGGCTCAGGCAGCCCCAGCTTCTCTTCACCCATGGACATCTTTGACATGTTCTTTGGTGGTGGTGGA
CGGATGGCTAGAGAGAGAAGAGGCAAGAATGTTGTACACCAGTTATCTGTAACTCTTGAAGATCTATATA
ATGGAGTCACGAAGAAATTGGCCCTCCAGAAAAATGTAATTTGTGAGAAATGTGAAGGTGTTGGTGGGAA
GAAGGGATCGGTGGAGAAGTGCCCGCTGTGCAAGGGGCGGGGGATGCAGATCCACATCCAGCAGATCGGG
CCGGGCATGGTACAGCAGATCCAGACCGTGTGCATCGAGTGCAAGGGCCAGGGTGAGCGCATCAACCCCA
AGGACCGCTGCGAGAGCTGCAGCGGGGCCAAGGTGATCCGTGAGAAGAAGATTATCGAGGTACATGTTGA
AAAAGGTATGAAAGATGGGCAAAAGATACTATTTCATGGAGAAGGAGATCAGGAGCCTGAGCTGGAGCCT
GGTGATGTCATAATTGTGCTTGATCAGAAGGATCATAGTGTCTTTCAGAGACGAGGCCATGACTTGATCA
TGAAAATGAAAATTCAGCTTTCTGAAGCTCTTTGTGGCTTCAAGAAGACGATAAAAACATTGGACAATCG
AATTCTTGTTATTACATCCAAAGCAGGTGAGGTGATAAAGCACGGGGACCTGAGATGCGTGCGCGATGAA
GGAATGCCCATCTACAAAGCACCCCTGGAAAAAGGGATTCTGATCATACAGTTTTTAGTAATCTTTCCTG
AAAAACACTGGCTTTCTCTGGAAAAGCTTCCTCAGCTGGAAGCTTTACTCCCTCCTCGACAGAAAGTGAG
GATTACAGATGACATGGATCAGGTGGAGCTGAAGGAGTTTTGTCCCAATGAGCAGAACTGGCGTCAGCAC
AGGGAGGCCTACGAGGAGGACGAAGACGGGCCCCAGGCTGGAGTGCAGTGCCAGACGGCATGA
