>Addgene plasmid #41849 | psiCheck-DNAJA4CDS | addgene partial sequence | sequence record 57611 | RenLuc3F 5'-GTACATCAAGAGCTTCGTGG-3'
GGCGATCGCTCGAGTGGGAAAGCCTGACCCTGGATTCAGGTCAAATCTCAGCACTCACAAGATTTAAACT
CATATCCCAGGCATATGAAGTGCTTTCAGATCCAAAGAAAAGGGATGTTTATGACCAAGGCGGAGAGCAG
GCAATTAAAGAAGGAGGCTCAGGCAGCCCCAGCTTCTCTTCACCCATGGACATCTTTGACATGTTCTTTG
GTGGTGGTGGACGGATGGCTAGAGAGAGAAGAGGCAAGAATGTTGTACACCAGTTATCTGTAACTCTTGA
AGATCTATATAATGGAGTCACGAAGAAATTGGCCCTCCAGAAAAATGTAATTTGTGAGAAATGTGAAGGT
GTTGGTGGGAAGAAGGGATCGGTGGAGAAGTGCCCGCTGTGCAAGGGGCGGGGGATGCAGATCCACATCC
AGCAGATCGGGCCGGGCATGGTACAGCAGATCCAGACCGTGTGCATCGAGTGCAAGGGCCAGGGTGAGCG
CATCAACCCCAAGGACCGCTGCGAGAGCTGCAGCGGGGCCAAGGTGATCCGTGAGAAGAAGATTATCGAG
GTACATGTTGAAAAAGGTATGAAAGATGGGCAAAAGATACTATTTCATGGAGAAGGAGATCAGGAGCCTG
AGCTGGAGCCTGGTGATGTCATAATTGTGCTTGATCAGAAGGATCATAGTGTCTTTCAGAGACGAGGCCA
TGACTTGATCATGAAAATGAAAATTCAGCTTTCTGAAGCTCTTTGTGGCTTCAAGAAGACGATAAAAACA
TTGGACAATCGAATTCTTGTTATTACATCCAAAGCAGGTGAGGTGATAAAGCACGGGGAC
