>Addgene plasmid #41849 | psiCheck-DNAJA4CDS | addgene partial sequence | sequence record 58111 | psiCHECK2-R 5'-CGAGGTCCGAAGACTCATTT-3'
AAATAAAGATATTTTATTGCGGCCAGCGGCCGCTCATGCCGTCTGGCACTGCACTCCAGCCTGGGGCCCG
TCTTCGTCCTCCTCGTAGGCCTCCCTGTGCTGACGCCAGTTCTGCTCATTGGGACAAAACTCCTTCAGCT
CCACCTGATCCATGTCATCTGTAATCCTCACTTTCTGTCGAGGAGGGAGTAAAGCTTCCAGCTGAGGAAG
CTTTTCCAGAGAAAGCCAGTGTTTTTCAGGAAAGATTACTAAAAACTGTATGATCAGAATCCCTTTTTCC
AGGGGTGCTTTGTAGATGGGCATTCCTTCATCGCGCACGCATCTCAGGTCCCCGTGCTTTATCACCTCAC
CTGCTTTGGATGTAATAACAAGAATTCGATTGTCCAATGTTTTTATCGTCTTCTTGAAGCCACAAAGAGC
TTCAGAAAGCTGAATTTTCATTTTCATGATCAAGTCATGGCCTCGTCTCTGAAAGACACTATGATCCTTC
TGATCAAGCACAATTATGACATCACCAGGCTCCAGCTCAGGCTCCTGATCTCCTTCTCCATGAAATAGTA
TCTTTTGCCCATCTTTCATACCTTTTTCAACATGTACCTCGATAATCTTCTTCTCACGGATCACCTTGGC
CCCGCTGCAGCTCTCGCAGCGGTCCTTGGGGTTGATGCGCTCACCCTGGCCCTTGCACTCGATGCACACG
GTCTGGATCTGCTGTACCATGCCCGGCCCGATCTGCTGGATGTGGATCTGCATCCCCCGCCCCTTGCACA
GCGGGCACTTCTCCACCGATCCCTTCTTCCCACCAACACCTTCACATTTCTCACAAATTACATTTTTCT
